Addgene plasmid #137096: pL2-GSPAG
Purpose: iFLinkC Linker cloning
Depositing lab: Viktor Stein. Depositing organization: Technische Universitaet Darmstadt. Publication: iFLinkC: an iterative functional linker cloning strategy for the combinatorial assembly and recombination of linker peptides with functional domains. Grawe A, Ranglack J, Weyrich A, Stein V. Nucleic Acids Res. 2020 Jan 11. pii: 5700546. doi: 10.1093/nar/gkz1210. PubMed 31925441.
Backbone
  Vector backbone: pL2
  Vector type: Synthetic Biology
Growth in bacteria
  Bacterial resistance: Kanamycin, 50 μg/mL
  Growth temperature: 37°C
  Growth strain: DH5alpha
  Copy number: High Copy
Gene/Insert
  Gene/Insert name: GSPAG (alt names: Semi-Flexible: PASylation Linker (5); PAS5)
  Species: Synthetic
  Cloning method: Unknown
Terms and licenses: Academic/Nonprofit Terms; Industry Terms: Not Available to Industry
How to cite: pL2-GSPAG was a gift from Viktor Stein (Addgene plasmid # 137096 ; http://n2t.net/addgene:137096 ; RRID:Addgene_137096)
