[The description below was written by a language model from this plasmid's Addgene catalogue record and pLannotate feature annotations shown in this document.]
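Description:
pL2-GSPAG is a small (about 2 kb) bacterial cloning plasmid built on the pL2 backbone and classed as a synthetic biology vector. It belongs to the iFLinkC (iterative functional linker cloning) system, a strategy for combinatorially assembling and recombining linker peptides with functional protein domains. In this toolkit it serves as a linker donor. It carries a synthetic insert encoding the five-residue peptide GSPAG, described in the record as a semi-flexible PASylation-type linker (PAS5). PAS-style sequences, rich in proline, alanine and serine, are generally used as uncharged, largely disordered spacers that are somewhat stiffer than classical glycine-serine linkers.

The annotated sequence shows a minimal propagation backbone. A high-copy ColE1/pUC-type origin supports replication in E. coli, consistent with the catalogue's high-copy designation. A complete aminoglycoside phosphotransferase gene, aph(3')-Ia, confers kanamycin resistance. The other annotations are only short partial matches to an RSF origin, the rop gene and the AmpR promoter. They are probably remnants or incidental similarities rather than functional elements. The linker insert is too short to have been picked up by the automated annotation. The feature table also does not identify the restriction sites or flanking sequences that mediate iterative assembly, and the cloning method is not stated in the record. No promoter driving the insert is annotated, which fits a storage or donor role rather than an expression role. The plasmid is typically used as a source of the GSPAG linker module when building and screening libraries of fusion proteins with varied linker length and flexibility.
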