Features (pLannotate 1.2.2; 5 found; start..end, strand, type, name):
     36..95      +  rep_origin     RSF ori (fragment): Plasmids containing the RSF 1030 origin of replication can be propagated in E. coli cells that contain additional plasmids with compatible origins.
    241..275     -  CDS            rop (fragment): Rop protein, which maintains plasmids at low copy number; rop
    370..427     +  promoter       AmpR promoter (fragment): bla
    436..1251    -  CDS            KanR: aminoglycoside phosphotransferase; aph(3')-Ia; confers resistance to kanamycin in bacteria or G418 (Geneticin®) in eukaryotes
   1379..1966    +  rep_origin     ori: high-copy-number ColE1/pMB1/pBR322/pUC origin of replication
>Addgene plasmid #137096 | pL2-GSPAG | addgene full sequence | sequence record 272099 | Addgene NGS Result
GCGGCCTTTTTACGGTTCCTGGCCTTTTGCTGGCCTTTTGCTCACATGTTCTTTCCTGCGTTATCCCCTG
ATTCTGTGGATAACCGTATTACCGCCAATTGGCTCGCCGCAGCCGAACGACCGAGCGCAGCGAGTCACCC
GAAGACCATTTTGGACGCCAGCAGTGGGTTCACCTGCAGGGCATTGCATCCAGCCCCGAGCAAAAGGAGA
CCCCTGACTAGTCTCCGGGAGCTGCATGTGTCAGAGGTTTTCACCGTCATCACCGAAACGCGCGACACGA
AAGGGCCTCGTGATACGCCTATTTTTATAGGTTAATGTCATGATAATAATGGTTTCTTAGACGTCAGGTG
GCCTTTTCGGGGAAATGTGCGCGGAACCCCTATTTGTTTATTTTTCTAAATACATTCAAATATGTATCCG
CTCATGAATTAATTCTTAGAAAAACTCATCGAGCATCAAATGAAACTGCAATTTATTCATATCAGGATTA
TCAATACCATATTTTTGAAAAAGCCGTTTCTGTAATGAAGGAGAAAACTCACCGAGGCAGTTCCATAGGA
TGGCAAGATCCTGGTATCGGTCTGCGATTCCGACTCGTCCAACATCAATACAACCTATTAATTTCCCCTC
GTCAAAAATAAGGTTATCAAGTGAGAAATCACCATGAGTGACGACTGAATCCGGTGAGAATGGCAAAAGT
TTATGCATTTCTTTCCAGACTTGTTCAACAGGCCAGCCATTACGCTCGTCATCAAAATCACTCGCATCAA
CCAAACCGTTATTCATTCGTGATTGCGCCTGAGCCAGACGAAATACGCGGTCGCTGTTAAAAGGACAATT
ACAAACAGGAATCGAATGCAACCGGCGCAGGAACACCGCCAGCGCATCAACAATATTTTCACCTGAATCA
GGATATTCTTCTAATACCTGGAATGCTGTTTTCCCTGGGATCGCCGTGGTGAGTAACCATGCATCATCAG
GAGTACGGATAAAATGCTTGATGGTCGGAAGAGGCATAAATTCCGTCAGCCAGTTTAGTCTGACCATCTC
ATCTGTAACATCATTGGCAACGCTACCTTTGCCATGTTTCAGAAACAACTCTGGCGCATCGGGCTTCCCA
TACAATCGATAGATTGTCGCACCTGATTGCCCGACATTATCGCGAGCCCATTTATACCCATATAAATCAG
CATCCATGTTGGAATTTAATCGCGGCCTAGAGCAAGACGTTTCCCGTTGAATATGGCTCATAACACCCCT
TGTATTACTGTTTATGTAAGCAGACAGTTTTATTGTGAATTCTCATGACCAAAATCCCTTAACGTGAGTT
TTCGTTCCACTGAGCGTCAGACCCCGTAGAAAAGATCAAAGGATCTTCTTGAGATCCTTTTTTTCTGCGC
GTAATCTGCTGCTTGCAAACAAAAAAACCACCGCTACCAGCGGTGGTTTGTTTGCCGGATCAAGAGCTAC
CAACTCTTTTTCCGAAGGTAACTGGCTTCAGCAGAGCGCAGATACCAAATACTGTTCTTCTAGTGTAGCC
GTAGTTAGGCCACCACTTCAAGAACTCTGTAGCACCGCCTACATACCTCGCTCTGCTAATCCTGTTACCA
GTGGCTGCTGCCAGTGGCGATAAGTCGTGTCTTACCGGGTTGGACTCAAGACGATAGTTACCGGATAAGG
CGCAGCGGTCGGGCTGAACGGGGGGTTCGTGCACACAGCCCAGCTTGGAGCGAACGACCTACACCGAACT
GAGATACCTACAGCGTGAGCTATGAGAAAGCGCCACGCTTCCCGAAGGGAGAAAGGCGGACAGGTATCCG
GTAAGCGGCAGGGTCGGAACAGGAGAGCGCACGAGGGAGCTTCCAGGGGGAAACGCCTGGTATCTTTATA
GTCCTGTCGGGTTTCGCCACCTCTGACTTGAGCGTCGATTTTTGTGATCTCGTCAGGGGGGCGGAGCCTA
TGGAAAAACGCCAGCAAC
